Addgene plasmid #11915: pPAGFP-VSVG
Depositing lab: Jennifer Lippincott-Schwartz. Depositing organization: National Institute of Child Health and Human Development (NICHD). Publication: ER-to-Golgi transport visualized in living cells. Presley JF, Cole NB, Schroer TA, Hirschberg K, Zaal KJ, Lippincott-Schwartz J. Nature. 1997 Sep 4. 389(6646):81-5. 10.1038/38001 PubMed 9288971.
Backbone
  Vector backbone: pEGFP-N1
  Backbone manufacturer: Clontech
  Backbone size w/o insert (bp): 4733
  Vector type: Mammalian Expression
  Selectable markers: Neomycin (select with G418)
Growth in bacteria
  Bacterial resistance: Kanamycin, 50 μg/mL
  Growth temperature: 37°C
  Growth strain: DH5alpha
  Copy number: Unknown
Gene/Insert
  Gene/Insert name: VSVG (alt name: Vesicular stomatitus virus G protein)
  Insert size (bp): 1500
  Mutation: (L64F/T65S/V163A/T203H). The PAGFP also contains an A206K mutation to disrupt dimerization. The EGFP (Clontech Laboratories, Inc., Palo, Alto, CA) contains a valine immediately after the start codon that is not found in the wild type sequence. However, to avoid confusion with previously published work on GFP mutants, the wild type residue numbers are used.
  Cloning method: Restriction Enzyme; 5′ cloning site BglII (not destroyed); 3′ cloning site EcoRI (not destroyed)
  Sequencing primers: 5′ CMV-F; 3′ EGFP-N
Terms and licenses: Academic/Nonprofit Terms; Industry Terms: Not Available to Industry
Depositor comments: The EGFP (Clontech Laboratories, Inc., Palo, Alto, CA) contains a valine immediately after the start codon that is not found in the wild type sequence. However, to avoid confusion with previously published work on GFP mutants, the wild type residue numbers are used. The Kozak sequence at the beginning of the GFP encoding region of the pEGFP-N1 plasmid from Clontech has been disrupted. Reference for the A206K mutation is Zacharias, D. A., Violin, J. D., Newton, A. C., and Tsien, R. Y. (2002) Science 296, 913-6. Reference for PAGFP is Patterson, G. H., and Lippincott-Schwartz, J. (2002) Science 297, 1873-7.
How to cite: pPAGFP-VSVG was a gift from Jennifer Lippincott-Schwartz (Addgene plasmid # 11915 ; http://n2t.net/addgene:11915 ; RRID:Addgene_11915)
