[The description below was written by a language model from this plasmid's Addgene catalogue record and pLannotate feature annotations shown in this document.]
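Description:
pPAGFP-VSVG is a mammalian expression plasmid built on the Clontech pEGFP-N1 backbone, in which the original EGFP has been replaced by photoactivatable GFP and the vesicular stomatitis virus G glycoprotein has been cloned upstream as a roughly 1.5 kb BglII–EcoRI insert. The annotated sequence record is 6,254 nt. It is propagated in E. coli through a high-copy ColE1/pUC-type origin and also carries an f1 origin. A single Tn5 aminoglycoside phosphotransferase gene (NeoR/KanR) is placed behind tandem bacterial (bla-type) and SV40 early promoters and terminated by the HSV TK polyadenylation signal. This gene gives kanamycin resistance in bacteria and G418 selection in mammalian cells. The short "large T antigen", "ble" and bGH poly(A) hits in the feature table are fragments and most likely residual backbone sequence rather than functional elements.

The expression cassette consists of the CMV immediate-early enhancer and promoter, the VSV-G coding sequence, a short stretch of remaining polylinker, the PA-GFP coding sequence and the SV40 poly(A) signal, an arrangement consistent with a VSV-G fusion tagged at its C-terminus. The feature annotation identifies the glycoprotein as the thermosensitive tsO45 variant, although the catalogue fields simply call it VSVG. That variant is widely used as a secretory cargo that can be held in the ER and then released synchronously by a temperature shift. The fluorescent protein carries L64F, T65S, V163A and T203H (wild-type GFP numbering) plus the monomerizing A206K change. The depositor notes that the Kozak sequence preceding the GFP region has been disrupted, which should discourage independent translation of the tag. The construct is suited to live-cell imaging of membrane trafficking, such as ER-to-Golgi transport, where photoactivation highlights a chosen pool of cargo.
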