Features (pLannotate 1.2.2; 16 found; start..end, strand, type, name):
     61..364     +  enhancer       CMV enhancer: human cytomegalovirus immediate early enhancer
    365..568     +  promoter       CMV promoter: human cytomegalovirus (CMV) immediate early promoter
    591..616     +  misc_feature   MCS (fragment): multiple cloning site
    625..2159    +  CDS            VSV-G tsO45 (fragment): vesicular stomatitis virus G glycoprotein, thermosensitive tsO45 mutant thermosensitive variant of VSV-G Orsay
   2162..2198    +  misc_feature   MCS (fragment): multiple cloning site
   2200..2916    +  CDS            mPA-GFP: mPA-GFP is a fluorescent protein published in 2002, derived from Aequorea victoria. It is reported to be a monomer.
   2936..3019    +  CDS            large T antigen (fragment): large T antigen from SV40 (simian virus 40)
   3042..3163    +  polyA_signal   SV40 poly(A) signal: SV40 polyadenylation signal
   3197..3625    -  rep_origin     f1 ori (sequence partly withheld): f1 bacteriophage origin of replication; arrow indicates direction of (+) strand synthesis
   3652..3756    +  promoter       AmpR promoter: bla
   3758..4115    +  promoter       SV40 promoter: SV40 enhancer and early promoter
   4150..4944    +  CDS            NeoR/KanR: aminoglycoside phosphotransferase from Tn5; aph(3')-II (or nptII); confers resistance to neomycin, kanamycin, and G418 (Geneticin®)
   4965..5117    +  CDS            ble (fragment): BLE_KLEPN - Experimental evidence at protein level: Swiss-Prot protein existence level 1. Binding protein with a strong affinity to the bleomycin family of antibiotics. Binds to CL990; an antimitotic-antibiotic compound. From Klebsiella pneumoniae.
   5176..5223    +  polyA_signal   HSV TK poly(A) signal: herpes simplex virus thymidine kinase polyadenylation signal (Cole and Stacy, 1985)
   5314..5330    -  polyA_signal   bGH poly(A) signal (fragment): bovine growth hormone polyadenylation signal
   5552..6140    +  rep_origin     ori: high-copy-number ColE1/pMB1/pBR322/pUC origin of replication
>Addgene plasmid #11915 | pPAGFP-VSVG | depositor full sequence | sequence record 7127 | Author sequence
TAGTTATTAATAGTAATCAATTACGGGGTCATTAGTTCATAGCCCATATATGGAGTTCCGCGTTACATAA
CTTACGGTAAATGGCCCGCCTGGCTGACCGCCCAACGACCCCCGCCCATTGACGTCAATAATGACGTATG
TTCCCATAGTAACGCCAATAGGGACTTTCCATTGACGTCAATGGGTGGAGTATTTACGGTAAACTGCCCA
CTTGGCAGTACATCAAGTGTATCATATGCCAAGTACGCCCCCTATTGACGTCAATGACGGTAAATGGCCC
GCCTGGCATTATGCCCAGTACATGACCTTATGGGACTTTCCTACTTGGCAGTACATCTACGTATTAGTCA
TCGCTATTACCATGGTGATGCGGTTTTGGCAGTACATCAATGGGCGTGGATAGCGGTTTGACTCACGGGG
ATTTCCAAGTCTCCACCCCATTGACGTCAATGGGAGTTTGTTTTGGCACCAAAATCAACGGGACTTTCCA
AAATGTCGTAACAACTCCGCCCCATTGACGCAAATGGGCGGTAGGCGTGTACGGTGGGAGGTCTATATAA
GCAGAGCTGGTTTAGTGAACCGTCAGATCCGCTAGCGCTACCGGACTCAGATCTCGCCGCCACCATGAAG
TGCCTTTTGTACTTAGCTTTTTTATTCATCGGGGTGAATTGCAAGTTCACCATAGTTTTTCCACACAACC
AAAAAGGAAACTGGAAAAATGTTCCTTCCAATTACCATTATTGCCCGTCAAGCTCAGATTTAAATTGGCA
TAAGGACTTAATAGGCACAGCCTTACAAGTCAAAATGCCCAAGAGTCACAAGGCTATTCAAGCAGACGGT
TGGATGTGTCATGCTTCCAAATGGGTCACTACTTGTGATTTCCGCTGGTACGGACCGAAGTATATAACAC
ATTCCATCCGATCCTTCACTCCATCTGTAGAACAATGCAAGGAAAGCATTGAACAAACGAAACAAGGAAC
TTGGCTGAATCCAGGCTTCCCTCCTCAAAGTTGTGGATATGCAACTGTGACGGATGCTGAAGCAGCGATT
GTCCAGGTGACTCCTCACCATGTGCTTGTTGATGAATACACAGGAGAATGGGTTGATTCACAGTTCATCA
ACGGAAAATGCAGCAATGACATATGCCCCACTGTCCATAACTCCACAACCTGGCATTCCGACTATAAGGT
CAAAGGGCTATGTGATTCTAACCTCATTTCCATGGACATCACCTCCTTCTCAGAGGACGGAGAGCTATCA
TCCCTAGGAAAGGAGGGCACAGGGTTCAGAAGTAACTACTTTGCTTATGAAACCGGAGACAAGGCCTGCA
AAATGCAGTACTGCAAGCATTGGGGAGTCAGACTCCCATCAGGTGTCTGGTTCGAGATGGCTGATAAGGA
TCTCTTTGCTGCAGCCAGATTCCCTGAATGCCCAGAAGGGTCAAGTATCTCTGCTCCATCTCAGACCTCA
GTGGATGTAAGTCTCATTCAGGACGTTGAGAGGATCTTGGATTATTCCCTCTGCCAAGAAACCTGGAGCA
AAATCAGAGCGGGTCTTCCCATCTCTCCAGTGGATCTCAGCTATCTTGCTCCTAAAAACCCAGGAACCGG
TCCTGTCTTTACCATAATCAATGGTACCCTAAAATACTTTGAGACCAGATACATCAGAGTCGATATTGCT
GCTCCAATCCTCTCAAGAATGGTCGGAATGATCAGTGGAACTACCACAGAAAGGGAACTGTGGGATGACT
GGGCTCCATATGAAGACGTGGAAATTGGACCCAATGGAGTTCTGAGGACCAGTTCAGGATATAAGTTTCC
TTTATATATGATTGGACATGGTATGTTGGACTCCGATCTTCATCTTAGCTCAAAGGCTCAGGTGTTTGAA
CATCCTCACATTCAAGACGCTGCTTCGCAGCTTCCTGATGATGAGACTTTATTTTTTTTTGGTGATACTG
GGCTATCCAAAAATCCAATCGAGTTTGTAGAAGGTTGGTTCAGTAGTTGGAAGAGCTCTATTGCCTCTTT
TTTCTTTATCATAGGGTTAATCATTGGACTATTCTTGGTTCTCCGAGTTGGTATTTATCTTTGCATTAAA
TTAAAGCACACCAAGAAAAGACAGATTTATACAGACATAGAGATGAACCGACTTGGAAACAGAATTCTGC
AGTCGACGGTACCGCGGGCCCGGGATCCAATGGTGAGCAAGGGCGAGGAGCTGTTCACCGGGGTGGTGCC
CATCCTGGTCGAGCTGGACGGCGACGTAAACGGCCACAAGTTCAGCGTGTCCGGCGAGGGCGAGGGCGAT
GCCACCTACGGCAAGCTGACCCTGAAGTTCATCTGCACCACCGGCAAGCTGCCCGTGCCCTGGCCCACCC
TCGTGACCACCTTCAGCTACGGCGTGCAGTGCTTCAGCCGCTACCCCGACCACATGAAGCAGCACGACTT
CTTCAAGTCCGCCATGCCCGAAGGCTACGTCCAGGAGCGCACCATCTTCTTCAAGGACGACGGCAACTAC
AAGACCCGCGCCGAGGTGAAGTTCGAGGGCGACACCCTGGTGAACCGCATCGAGCTGAAGGGCATCGACT
TCAAGGAGGACGGCAACATCCTGGGGCACAAGCTGGAGTACAACTACAACAGCCACAACGTCTATATCAT
GGCCGACAAGCAGAAGAACGGCATCAAGGCCAACTTCAAGATCCGCCACAACATCGAGGACGGCAGCGTG
CAGCTCGCCGACCACTACCAGCAGAACACCCCCATCGGCGACGGCCCCGTGCTGCTGCCCGACAACCACT
ACCTGAGCCACCAGTCCAAGCTGAGCAAAGACCCCAACGAGAAGCGCGATCACATGGTCCTGCTGGAGTT
CGTGACCGCCGCCGGGATCACTCTCGGCATGGACGAGCTGTACAAGTAAAGCGGCCGCGACTCTAGATCA
TAATCAGCCATACCACATTTGTAGAGGTTTTACTTGCTTTAAAAAACCTCCCACACCTCCCCCTGAACCT
GAAACATAAAATGAATGCAATTGTTGTTGTTAACTTGTTTATTGCAGCTTATAATGGTTACAAATAAAGC
AATAGCATCACAAATTTCACAAATAAAGCATTTTTTTCACTGCATTCTAGTTGTGGTTTGTCCAAACTCA
TCAATGTATCTTAAGGCGTAAATTGTAAGCGTTAATATTTTGTTAAAATTCGCGTTAAATTTTTGTTAAA
TCAGCTCATTTTTTAACCAATAGGCCGAAATCGGCAAAATCCCTTATAAATCAAAAGAATAGACCGAGAT
AGGGT
[37 nt withheld, positions 3296-3332]
AAAGAACGTGGACTCCAACGTCAAAGG
[49 nt withheld, positions 3360-3408]
T
[91 nt withheld, positions 3410-3500]
G
[124 nt withheld, positions 3502-3625]
CAGGTGGCACTTTTCGGGGAAATGTGCGCGGAACCCCTATTTGTTTATTTTTCTAAATACATTCAAATAT
GTATCCGCTCATGAGACAATAACCCTGATAAATGCTTCAATAATATTGAAAAAGGAAGAGTCCTGAGGCG
GAAAGAACCAGCTGTGGAATGTGTGTCAGTTAGGGTGTGGAAAGTCCCCAGGCTCCCCAGCAGGCAGAAG
TATGCAAAGCATGCATCTCAATTAGTCAGCAACCAGGTGTGGAAAGTCCCCAGGCTCCCCAGCAGGCAGA
AGTATGCAAAGCATGCATCTCAATTAGTCAGCAACCATAGTCCCGCCCCTAACTCCGCCCATCCCGCCCC
TAACTCCGCCCAGTTCCGCCCATTCTCCGCCCCATGGCTGACTAATTTTTTTTATTTATGCAGAGGCCGA
GGCCGCCTCGGCCTCTGAGCTATTCCAGAAGTAGTGAGGAGGCTTTTTTGGAGGCCTAGGCTTTTGCAAA
GATCGATCAAGAGACAGGATGAGGATCGTTTCGCATGATTGAACAAGATGGATTGCACGCAGGTTCTCCG
GCCGCTTGGGTGGAGAGGCTATTCGGCTATGACTGGGCACAACAGACAATCGGCTGCTCTGATGCCGCCG
TGTTCCGGCTGTCAGCGCAGGGGCGCCCGGTTCTTTTTGTCAAGACCGACCTGTCCGGTGCCCTGAATGA
ACTGCAAGACGAGGCAGCGCGGCTATCGTGGCTGGCCACGACGGGCGTTCCTTGCGCAGCTGTGCTCGAC
GTTGTCACTGAAGCGGGAAGGGACTGGCTGCTATTGGGCGAAGTGCCGGGGCAGGATCTCCTGTCATCTC
ACCTTGCTCCTGCCGAGAAAGTATCCATCATGGCTGATGCAATGCGGCGGCTGCATACGCTTGATCCGGC
TACCTGCCCATTCGACCACCAAGCGAAACATCGCATCGAGCGAGCACGTACTCGGATGGAAGCCGGTCTT
GTCGATCAGGATGATCTGGACGAAGAGCATCAGGGGCTCGCGCCAGCCGAACTGTTCGCCAGGCTCAAGG
CGAGCATGCCCGACGGCGAGGATCTCGTCGTGACCCATGGCGATGCCTGCTTGCCGAATATCATGGTGGA
AAATGGCCGCTTTTCTGGATTCATCGACTGTGGCCGGCTGGGTGTGGCGGACCGCTATCAGGACATAGCG
TTGGCTACCCGTGATATTGCTGAAGAGCTTGGCGGCGAATGGGCTGACCGCTTCCTCGTGCTTTACGGTA
TCGCCGCTCCCGATTCGCAGCGCATCGCCTTCTATCGCCTTCTTGACGAGTTCTTCTGAGCGGGACTCTG
GGGTTCGAAATGACCGACCAAGCGACGCCCAACCTGCCATCACGAGATTTCGATTCCACCGCCGCCTTCT
ATGAAAGGTTGGGCTTCGGAATCGTTTTCCGGGACGCCGGCTGGATGATCCTCCAGCGCGGGGATCTCAT
GCTGGAGTTCTTCGCCCACCCTAGGGGGAGGCTAACTGAAACACGGAAGGAGACAATACCGGAAGGAACC
CGCGCTATGACGGCAATAAAAAGACAGAATAAAACGCACGGTGTTGGGTCGTTTGTTCATAAACGCGGGG
TTCGGTCCCAGGGCTGGCACTCTGTCGATACCCCACCGAGACCCCATTGGGGCCAATACGCCCGCGTTTC
TTCCTTTTCCCCACCCCACCCCCCAAGTTCGGGTGAAGGCCCAGGGCTCGCAGCCAACGTCGGGGCGGCA
GGCCCTGCCATAGCCTCAGGTTACTCATATATACTTTAGATTGATTTAAAACTTCATTTTTAATTTAAAA
GGATCTAGGTGAAGATCCTTTTTGATAATCTCATGACCAAAATCCCTTAACGTGAGTTTTCGTTCCACTG
AGCGTCAGACCCCGTAGAAAAGATCAAAGGATCTTCTTGAGATCCTTTTTTTCTGCGCGTAATCTGCTGC
TTGCAAACAAAAAAACCACCGCTACCAGCGGTGGTTTGTTTGCCGGATCAAGAGCTACCAACTCTTTTTC
CGAAGGTAACTGGCTTCAGCAGAGCGCAGATACCAAATACTGTCCTTCTAGTGTAGCCGTAGTTAGGCCA
CCACTTCAAGAACTCTGTAGCACCGCCTACATACCTCGCTCTGCTAATCCTGTTACCAGTGGCTGCTGCC
AGTGGCGATAAGTCGTGTCTTACCGGGTTGGACTCAAGACGATAGTTACCGGATAAGGCGCAGCGGTCGG
GCTGAACGGGGGGTTCGTGCACACAGCCCAGCTTGGAGCGAACGACCTACACCGAACTGAGATACCTACA
GCGTGAGCTATGAGAAAGCGCCACGCTTCCCGAAGGGAGAAAGGCGGACAGGTATCCGGTAAGCGGCAGG
GTCGGAACAGGAGAGCGCACGAGGGAGCTTCCAGGGGGAAACGCCTGGTATCTTTATAGTCCTGTCGGGT
TTCGCCACCTCTGACTTGAGCGTCGATTTTTGTGATGCTCGTCAGGGGGGCGGAGCCTATGGAAAAACGC
CAGCAACGCGGCCTTTTTACGGTTCCTGGCCTTTTGCTGGCCTTTTGCTCACATGTTCTTTCCTGCGTTA
TCCCCTGATTCTGTGGATAACCGTATTACCGCCATGCAT
