>Addgene plasmid #11915 | pPAGFP-VSVG | addgene partial sequence | sequence record 18542 | CMV-F 5'-CGCAAATGGGCGGTAGGCGTG-3'
GGGNGNNNNNTNGNNNAGCTGGTTTAGTGAACCGTCAGATCCGCTAGCGCTACCGGACTCAGATCTCGCC
GCCACCATGAAGTGCCTTTTGTACTTAGCTTTTTTATTCATCGGGGTGAATTGCAAGTTCACCATAGTTT
TTCCACACAACCAAAAAGGAAACTGGAAAAATGTTCCTTCCAATTACCATTATTGCCCGTCAAGCTCAGA
TTTAAATTGGCATAATGACTTAATAGGCACAGCCTTACAAGTCAAAATGCCCAAGAGTCACAAGGCTATT
CAAGCAGACGGTTGGATGTGTCATGCTTCCAAATGGGTCACTACTTGTGATTTCCGCTGGTACGGACCGA
AGTATATAACACATTCCATCCGATCCTTCACTCCATCTGTAGAACAATGCAAGGAAAGCATTGAACAAAC
GAAACAAGGAACTTGGCTGAATCCAGGCTTCCCTCCTCAAAGTTGTGGATATGCAACTGTGACGGATGCT
GAAGCAGCGATTGTCCAGGTGACTCCTCACCATGTGCTTGTTGATGAATACACAGGAGAATGGGTTGATT
CACAGTTCATCAACGGAAAATGCAGCAATGACATATGCCCCACTGTCCATAACTCCACAACCTGGCATTC
CGACTATAAGGTCAAAGGGCTATGTGATTCTAACCTCATTTCCATGGACATCACCTCCTTCTCAGAGGAC
GGAGAGCTATCATCCCTAGGAAAGGAGGGCACAGGGTTCAGAAGTAACTACTTTGCTTATGAACCGGAGA
CANGCCTGCAAAATGCAGTACTGCAAGCATTGGGGGAGTCNGACNNCCCATCNNNGTCTGNNNNNNNNNN
NNNNNNNNNAGNNNNNNNNNNNNTNNNNNNNNN
